>Addgene plasmid #24609 | pcDNA4-PKCZeta WT His tagged | addgene partial sequence | sequence record 30615 | 24609 with BGH-rev
ACTCGAGTTAGTGATGATGGTGGTGATGCACCGACTCCTCGGTGGACAGCAATAATGGGTTGATATACTC
AAAGCCTTCGAACTCTGACTGGTCGATCCTCTTTATGGCATCCTCATCGTCTGGGGTCAGCTGCACGGGC
TCGCTGGTGAACTGTGTGTCAAAGTTGTCCAGACCGTAGTCGTCTGTGATCTGTGGCTGGAATGGAGGGA
GCGCCTGCTTCTTCTCCAGCAAGTCCCAGTCTATGCTGCGGAAGAACGCGTGGGACTTGATGTCAGAAAA
TCCAGTCTGTGGCCGGCAGCCGAGCCTCTCTTTGGGGTCCTTATTTAAAAATCCTTTTAAAACATGGGAG
GCTTTGACGGACAGGAACCGGGGGATCCGGATGGGCTTCTCCAGGATCACTTGGAAAAGGTAGTCCTCTG
TGTTCATGTCCGGGTTGTCGGTGATGATGTCGAACGGGGAGCGCCCGGCCATCATCTCAAACATGAGGAC
TCCCAGCGCCCACCAGTCCACGCTGAACCCGTACTCCTCTCCCCGCAGGATTTCGGGGGCGATGTAATTC
GGGGTTCCGCAGAAAGTGCTCGTTGTGTCACCAGGGCCCAGGCCTTCCTTGCACATGCCGTAGTCTGTGA
GCTTGATGTGCCCGTCCGCATCCAGGAGGACGTTGTCCAGCTTCAGGTCCCTGTAGATGATCCCCCTCTC
GTGCAGGAAGTTGAGGGCGATGCAGATCTCGGCCGCGTAGAACCTGGCGTGCTCCTCAGGGAGCTTCCTC
TGCCTCTGCATGTGGAACATCAGGTCCCCGCCGTTGACGTACTCAATGACCAGGAACAACCGACTTGTCG
TCTGGAAGCAGGAGTGTAATCCGACCAGGAAGGGGTTGCTGGATGCCTGCTCAAACACGTGCTTCTCTGT
CTGTACCCAGTCAATATCCTCGTCATCATGCACA
