>Addgene plasmid #24609 | pcDNA4-PKCZeta WT His tagged | addgene partial sequence | sequence record 30616 | 24609 with CMV-F
GAGCTCTCCCTATCAGTGATAGAGATCTCCCTATCAGTGATAGAGATCGTCGACGAGCTCGTTTAGTGAA
CCGTCAGATCGCCTGGAGACGCCATCCACGCTGTTTTGACCTCCATAGAAGACACCGGGACCGATCCAGC
CTCCGGACTCTAGCGTTTAAACTTAAGCTTGGTACCGAGCTCGGATCCACTAGTCCAGTGTGGTGGAATT
CACCATGCCCAGCAGGACCGGCCCCAAGATGGAAGGGAGCGGCGGCCGCGTCCGCCTCAAGGCGCATTAC
GGGGGGGACATCTTCATCACCAGCGTGGACGCCGCCACGACCTTCGAGGAGCTCTGTGAGGAAGTGAGAG
ACATGTGTCGTCTGCACCAGCAGCACCCGCTCACCCTCAAGTGGGTGGACAGCGAAGGTGACCCTTGCAC
GGTGTCCTCCCAGATGGAGCTGGAAGAGGCTTTCCGCCTGGCCCGTCAGTGCAGGGATGAAGGCCTCATC
ATTCATGTTTTCCCGAGCACCCCTGAGCAGCCTGGCCTGCCATGTCCGGGAGAAGACAAATCTATCTACC
GCCGGGGAGCCAGAAGATGGAGGAAGCTGTACCGTGCCAACGGCCACCTCTTCCAAGCCAAGCGCTTTAA
CAGGAGAGCGTACTGCGGTCAGTGCAGCGA
