[The description below was written by a language model from this plasmid's Addgene catalogue record.]
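Description:
pcDNA4-PKCZeta WT His tagged is a mammalian expression plasmid built on the pcDNA4/TO backbone (about 5.1 kb without insert). It is propagated in E. coli as a high-copy plasmid under ampicillin selection, and it carries a Zeocin resistance marker that allows selection of stably transfected mammalian cells.

The insert is wild-type human protein kinase C zeta (PRKCZ), an atypical PKC isoform, cloned between EcoRI and XhoI sites that both remain intact, so the coding region can be excised or transferred. The protein carries a C-terminal His tag, which can serve for detection with anti-His antibodies or for metal-affinity purification and pulldown. The record does not explicitly list the promoter, but the use of a CMV forward sequencing primer is consistent with the standard pcDNA4/TO design, in which a CMV promoter containing tetracycline operator sites drives the insert. That arrangement gives strong constitutive expression in ordinary cell lines and tetracycline-inducible expression in cells that also express the Tet repressor. No feature table was provided, so other backbone elements cannot be confirmed from the record.

The construct is suited to transient or stable overexpression of tagged wild-type PKC zeta in mammalian cells. The associated publication concerns regulation of cell polarity and protrusion formation through targeted degradation of RhoA, indicating use in studying polarity signalling. The "WT" designation suggests it may serve as a reference alongside mutant versions, though none are described in this record.
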