Addgene plasmid #24609: pcDNA4-PKCZeta WT His tagged
Depositing lab: Jeff Wrana. Depositing organization: Sinai Health System. Publication: Regulation of cell polarity and protrusion formation by targeting RhoA for degradation. Wang HR, Zhang Y, Ozdamar B, Ogunjimi AA, Alexandrova E, Thomsen GH, Wrana JL. Science. 2003 Dec 5. 302(5651):1775-9. 10.1126/science.1090772 PubMed 14657501.
Backbone
  Vector backbone: pcDNA4/TO
  Backbone size w/o insert (bp): 5077
  Vector type: Mammalian Expression
  Selectable markers: Zeocin
Growth in bacteria
  Bacterial resistance: Ampicillin, 100 μg/mL
  Growth temperature: 37°C
  Growth strain: DH5alpha
  Copy number: High Copy
Gene/Insert
  Gene/Insert name: PKCZeta (alt name: PKC zeta)
  Species: H. sapiens (human)
  Entrez Gene: PRKCZ (a.k.a. PKC-ZETA, PKC2)
  Tag / fusion protein: His (C terminal on insert)
  Cloning method: Restriction Enzyme; 5′ cloning site EcoRI (not destroyed); 3′ cloning site XhoI (not destroyed)
  Sequencing primers: 5′ CMV-F
Terms and licenses: Academic/Nonprofit Terms; Industry Terms: Not Available to Industry
How to cite: pcDNA4-PKCZeta WT His tagged was a gift from Jeff Wrana (Addgene plasmid # 24609 ; http://n2t.net/addgene:24609 ; RRID:Addgene_24609)
